>Addgene plasmid #116187 | pHAGE-BRAF-N581K | addgene full sequence | sequence record 250706 | Addgene NGS Result
TTTTAAAAGAAAAGGGGGGATTGGGGGGTACAGTGCAGGGGAAAGAATAGTAGACATAATAGCAACAGAC
ATACAAACTAAAGAATTACAAAAACAAATTACAAAAATTCAAAATTTTCGGGTTTATTACAGGGACAGCA
GAGATCCAGTTTGGACTAGTCGTGAGGCTCCGGTGCCCGTCAGTGGGCAGAGCGCACATCGCCCACAGTC
CCCGAGAAGTTGGGGGGAGGGGTCGGCAATTGAACCGGTGCCTAGAGAAGGTGGCGCGGGGTAAACTGGG
AAAGTGATGTCGTGTACTGGCTCCGCCTTTTTCCCGAGGGTGGGGGAGAACCGTATATAAGTGCAGTAGT
CGCCGTGAACGTTCTTTTTCGCAACGGGTTTGCCGCCAGAACACAGGTAAGTGCCGTGTGTGGTTCCCGC
GGGCCTGGCCTCTTTACGGGTTATGGCCCTTGCGTGCCTTGAATTACTTCCACCTGGCTGCAGTACGTGA
TTCTTGATCCCGAGCTTCGGGTTGGAAGTGGGTGGGAGAGTTCGAGGCCTTGCGCTTAAGGAGCCCCTTC
GCCTCGTGCTTGAGTTGAGGCCTGGCCTGGGCGCTGGGGCCGCCGCGTGCGAATCTGGTGGCACCTTCGC
GCCTGTCTCGCTGCTTTCGATAAGTCTCTAGCCATTTAAAATTTTTGATGACCTGCTGCGACGCTTTTTT
TCTGGCAAGATAGTCTTGTAAATGCGGGCCAAGATCTGCACACTGGTATTTCGGTTTTTGGGGCCGCGGG
CGGCGACGGGGCCCGTGCGTCCCAGCGCACATGTTCGGCGAGGCGGGGCCTGCGAGCGCGGCCACCGAGA
ATCGGACGGGGGTAGTCTCAAGCTGGCCGGCCTGCTCTGGTGCCTGGCCTCGCGCCGCCGTGTATCGCCC
CGCCCTGGGCGGCAAGGCTGGCCCGGTCGGCACCAGTTGCGTGAGCGGAAAGATGGCCGCTTCCCGGCCC
TGCTGCAGGGAGCTCAAAATGGAGGACGCGGCGCTCGGGAGAGCGGGCGGGTGAGTCACCCACACAAAGG
AAAAGGGCCTTTCCGTCCTCAGCCGTCGCTTCATGTGACTCCACGGAGTACCGGGCGCCGTCCAGGCACC
TCGATTAGTTCTCGAGCTTTTGGAGTACGTCGTCTTTAGGTTGGGGGGAGGGGTTTTATGCGATGGAGTT
TCCCCACACTGAGTGGGTGGAGACTGAAGTTAGGCCAGCTTGGCACTTGATGTAATTCTCCTTGGAATTT
GCCCTTTTTGAGTTTGGATCTTGGTTCATTCTCAAGCCTCAGACAGTGGTTCAAAGTTTTTTTCTTCCAT
TTCAGGTGTCGTGAAGCGGCCCTGCAGATATCAACAAGTTTGTACAAAAAAGCAGGCACCATGGCGGCGC
TGAGCGGTGGCGGTGGTGGCGGCGCGGAGCCGGGCCAGGCTCTGTTCAACGGGGACATGGAGCCCGAGGC
CGGCGCCGGCGCCGGCGCCGCGGCCTCTTCGGCTGCGGACCCTGCCATTCCGGAGGAGGTGTGGAATATC
AAACAAATGATTAAGTTGACACAGGAACATATAGAGGCCCTATTGGACAAATTTGGTGGGGAGCATAATC
CACCATCAATATATCTGGAGGCCTATGAAGAATACACCAGCAAGCTAGATGCACTCCAACAAAGAGAACA
ACAGTTATTGGAATCTCTGGGGAACGGAACTGATTTTTCTGTTTCTAGCTCTGCATCAATGGATACCGTT
ACATCTTCTTCCTCTTCTAGCCTTTCAGTGCTACCTTCATCTCTTTCAGTTTTTCAAAATCCCACAGATG
TGGCACGGAGCAACCCCAAGTCACCACAAAAACCTATCGTTAGAGTCTTCCTGCCCAACAAACAGAGGAC
AGTGGTACCTGCAAGGTGTGGAGTTACAGTCCGAGACAGTCTAAAGAAAGCACTGATGATGAGAGGTCTA
ATCCCAGAGTGCTGTGCTGTTTACAGAATTCAGGATGGAGAGAAGAAACCAATTGGTTGGGACACTGATA
TTTCCTGGCTTACTGGAGAAGAATTGCATGTGGAAGTGTTGGAGAATGTTCCACTTACAACACACAACTT
TGTACGAAAAACGTTTTTCACCTTAGCATTTTGTGACTTTTGTCGAAAGCTGCTTTTCCAGGGTTTCCGC
TGTCAAACATGTGGTTATAAATTTCACCAGCGTTGTAGTACAGAAGTTCCACTGATGTGTGTTAATTATG
ACCAACTTGATTTGCTGTTTGTCTCCAAGTTCTTTGAACACCACCCAATACCACAGGAAGAGGCGTCCTT
AGCAGAGACTGCCCTAACATCTGGATCATCCCCTTCCGCACCCGCCTCGGACTCTATTGGGCCCCAAATT
CTCACCAGTCCGTCTCCTTCAAAATCCATTCCAATTCCACAGCCCTTCCGACCAGCAGATGAAGATCATC
GAAATCAATTTGGGCAACGAGACCGATCCTCATCAGCTCCCAATGTGCATATAAACACAATAGAACCTGT
CAATATTGATGACTTGATTAGAGACCAAGGATTTCGTGGTGATGGAGGATCAACCACAGGTTTGTCTGCT
ACCCCCCCTGCCTCATTACCTGGCTCACTAACTAACGTGAAAGCCTTACAGAAATCTCCAGGACCTCAGC
GAGAAAGGAAGTCATCTTCATCCTCAGAAGACAGGAATCGAATGAAAACACTTGGTAGACGGGACTCGAG
TGATGATTGGGAGATTCCTGATGGGCAGATTACAGTGGGACAAAGAATTGGATCTGGATCATTTGGAACA
GTCTACAAGGGAAAGTGGCATGGTGATGTGGCAGTGAAAATGTTGAATGTGACAGCACCTACACCTCAGC
AGTTACAAGCCTTCAAAAATGAAGTAGGAGTACTCAGGAAAACACGACATGTGAATATCCTACTCTTCAT
GGGCTATTCCACAAAGCCACAACTGGCTATTGTTACCCAGTGGTGTGAGGGCTCCAGCTTGTATCACCAT
CTCCATATCATTGAGACCAAATTTGAGATGATCAAACTTATAGATATTGCACGACAGACTGCACAGGGCA
TGGATTACTTACACGCCAAGTCAATCATCCACAGAGACCTCAAGAGTAATAAAATATTTCTTCATGAAGA
CCTCACAGTAAAAATAGGTGATTTTGGTCTAGCTACAGTGAAATCTCGATGGAGTGGGTCCCATCAGTTT
GAACAGTTGTCTGGATCCATTTTGTGGATGGCACCAGAAGTCATCAGAATGCAAGATAAAAATCCATACA
GCTTTCAGTCAGATGTATATGCATTTGGAATTGTTCTGTATGAATTGATGACTGGACAGTTACCTTATTC
AAACATCAACAACAGGGACCAGATAATTTTTATGGTGGGACGAGGATACCTGTCTCCAGATCTCAGTAAG
GTACGGAGTAACTGTCCAAAAGCCATGAAGAGATTAATGGCAGAGTGCCTCAAAAAGAAAAGAGATGAGA
GACCACTCTTTCCCCAAATTCTCGCCTCTATTGAGCTGCTGGCCCGCTCATTGCCAAAAATTCACCGCAG
TGCATCAGAACCCTCCTTGAATCGGGCTGGTTTCCAAACAGAGGATTTTAGTCTATATGCTTGTGCTTCT
CCAAAAACACCCATCCAGGCAGGGGGATATGGTGCGTTTCCTGTCCACTAGAACCCAGCTTTCTTGTACA
AAGTGGTGATATCCAATTAACCCTCACTAAAGGGTGTGTTATTTGTTTGTAAAGTATCCCTATAGTGAGT
CGTATTACCACCCAACTTTTCTATACAAAGTGGTTGATATCCAGCACAGTGGCGGCCGCTCGAGTCTAGA
GGGCCCGCGGTTCGAAGGTAAGCCTATCCCTAACCCTCTCCTCGGTCTCGATTCTACGCGTACCGGTTAG
TAATGAGATCCCTCCCCCCCCCCTAACGTTACTGGCCGAAGCCGCTTGGAATAAGGCCGGTGTGCGTTTG
TCTATATGTTATTTTCCACCATATTGCCGTCTTTTGGCAATGTGAGGGCCCGGAAACCTGGCCCTGTCTT
CTTGACGAGCATTCCTAGGGGTCTTTCCCCTCTCGCCAAAGGAATGCAAGGTCTGTTGAATGTCGTGAAG
GAAGCAGTTCCTCTGGAAGCTTCTTGAAGACAAACAACGTCTGTAGCGACCCTTTGCAGGCAGCGGAACC
CCCCACCTGGCGACAGGTGCCTCTGCGGCCAAAAGCCACGTGTATAAGATACACCTGCAAAGGCGGCACA
ACCCCAGTGCCACGTTGTGAGTTGGATAGTTGTGGAAAGAGTCAAATGGCTCTCCTCAAGCGTATTCAAC
AAGGGGCTGAAGGATGCCCAGAAGGTACCCCATTGTATGGGATCTGATCTGGGGCCTCGGTGCACATGCT
TTACATGTGTTTAGTCGAGGTTAAAAAAACGTCTAGGCCCCCCGAACCACGGGGACGTGGTTTTCCTTTG
AAAAACACGATGATAATATGGCCACACATATGACCGAGTACAAGCCCACGGTGCGCCTCGCCACCCGCGA
CGACGTCCCCAGGGCCGTACGCACCCTCGCCGCCGCGTTCGCCGACTACCCCGCCACGCGCCACACCGTC
GATCCGGACCGCCACATCGAGCGGGTCACCGAGCTGCAAGAACTCTTCCTCACGCGCGTCGGGCTCGACA
TCGGCAAGGTGTGGGTCGCGGACGACGGCGCCGCGGTGGCGGTCTGGACCACGCCGGAGAGCGTCGAAGC
GGGGGCGGTGTTCGCCGAGATCGGCCCGCGCATGGCCGAGTTGAGCGGTTCCCGGCTGGCCGCGCAGCAA
CAGATGGAAGGCCTCCTGGCGCCGCACCGGCCCAAGGAGCCCGCGTGGTTCCTGGCCACCGTCGGCGTCT
CGCCCGACCACCAGGGCAAGGGTCTGGGCAGCGCCGTCGTGCTCCCCGGAGTGGAGGCGGCCGAGCGCGC
CGGGGTGCCCGCCTTCCTGGAGACCTCCGCGCCCCGCAACCTCCCCTTCTACGAGCGGCTCGGCTTCACC
GTCACCGCCGACGTCGAGGTGCCCGAAGGACCGCGCACCTGGTGCATGACCCGCAAGCCCGGTGCCTAAA
TCGATAGATCCTAATCAACCTCTGGATTACAAAATTTGTGAAAGATTGACTGGTATTCTTAACTATGTTG
CTCCTTTTACGCTATGTGGATACGCTGCTTTAATGCCTTTGTATCATGCTATTGCTTCCCGTATGGCTTT
CATTTTCTCCTCCTTGTATAAATCCTGGTTGCTGTCTCTTTATGAGGAGTTGTGGCCCGTTGTCAGGCAA
CGTGGCGTGGTGTGCACTGTGTTTGCTGACGCAACCCCCACTGGTTGGGGCATTGCCACCACCTGTCAGC
TCCTTTCCGGGACTTTCGCTTTCCCCCTCCCTATTGCCACGGCGGAACTCATCGCCGCCTGCCTTGCCCG
CTGCTGGACAGGGGCTCGGCTGTTGGGCACTGACAATTCCGTGGTGTTGTCGGGGAAATCATCGTCCTTT
CCTTGGCTGCTCGCCTGTGTTGCCACCTGGATTCTGCGCGGGACGTCCTTCTGCTACGTCCCTTCGGCCC
TCAATCCAGCGGACCTTCCTTCCCGCGGCCTGCTGCCGGCTCTGCGGCCTCTTCCGCGTCTTCGCCTTCG
CCCTCAGACGAGTCGGATCTCCCTTTGGGCCGCCTCCCCGCCTGAGATCCTTTAAGACCAATGACTTACA
AGGCAGCTGTAGATCTTAGCCACTTTTTAAAAGAAAAGGGGGGACTGGAAGGGCTAATTCACTCCCAACG
AAGACAAGATCTGCTTTTTGCTTGTACTGGGTCTCTCTGGTTAGACCAGATCTGAGCCTGGGAGCTCTCT
GGCTAACTAGGGAACCCACTGCTTAAGCCTCAATAAAGCTTGCCTTGAGTGCTTCAAGTAGTGTGTGCCC
GTCTGTTGTGTGACTCTGGTAACTAGAGATCCCTCAGACCCTTTTAGTCAGTGTGGAAAATCTCTAGCAG
TAGTAGTTCATGTCATCTTATTATTCAGTATTTATAACTTGCAAAGAAATGAATATCAGAGAGTGAGAGG
CCCGGGTTAATTAAGGAAAGGGCTAGATCATTCTTGAAGACGAAAGGGCCTCGTGATACGCCTATTTTTA
TAGGTTAATGTCATGATAATAATGGTTTCTTAGACGTCAGGTGGCACTTTTCGGGGAAATGTGCGCGGAA
CCCCTATTTGTTTATTTTTCTAAATACATTCAAATATGTATCCGCTCATGAGACAATAACCCTGATAAAT
GCTTCAATAATATTGAAAAAGGAAGAGTATGAGTATTCAACATTTCCGTGTCGCCCTTATTCCCTTTTTT
GCGGCATTTTGCCTTCCTGTTTTTGCTCACCCAGAAACGCTGGTGAAAGTAAAAGATGCTGAAGATCAGT
TGGGTGCACGAGTGGGTTACATCGAACTGGATCTCAACAGCGGTAAGATCCTTGAGAGTTTTCGCCCCGA
AGAACGTTTTCCAATGATGAGCACTTTTAAAGTTCTGCTATGTGGCGCGGTATTATCCCGTGTTGACGCC
GGGCAAGAGCAACTCGGTCGCCGCATACACTATTCTCAGAATGACTTGGTTGAGTACTCACCAGTCACAG
AAAAGCATCTTACGGATGGCATGACAGTAAGAGAATTATGCAGTGCTGCCATAACCATGAGTGATAACAC
TGCGGCCAACTTACTTCTGACAACGATCGGAGGACCGAAGGAGCTAACCGCTTTTTTGCACAACATGGGG
GATCATGTAACTCGCCTTGATCGTTGGGAACCGGAGCTGAATGAAGCCATACCAAACGACGAGCGTGACA
CCACGATGCCTGTAGCAATGGCAACAACGTTGCGCAAACTATTAACTGGCGAACTACTTACTCTAGCTTC
CCGGCAACAATTAATAGACTGGATGGAGGCGGATAAAGTTGCAGGACCACTTCTGCGCTCGGCCCTTCCG
GCTGGCTGGTTTATTGCTGATAAATCTGGAGCCGGTGAGCGTGGGTCTCGCGGTATCATTGCAGCACTGG
GGCCAGATGGTAAGCCCTCCCGTATCGTAGTTATCTACACGACGGGGAGTCAGGCAACTATGGATGAACG
AAATAGACAGATCGCTGAGATAGGTGCCTCACTGATTAAGCATTGGTAACTGTCAGACCAAGTTTACTCA
TATATACTTTAGATTGATTTAAAACTTCATTTTTAATTTAAAAGGATCTAGGTGAAGATCCTTTTTGATA
ATCTCATGACCAAAATCCCTTAACGTGAGTTTTCGTTCCACTGAGCGTCAGACCCCGTAGAAAAGATCAA
AGGATCTTCTTGAGATCCTTTTTTTCTGCGCGTAATCTGCTGCTTGCAAACAAAAAAACCACCGCTACCA
GCGGTGGTTTGTTTGCCGGATCAAGAGCTACCAACTCTTTTTCCGAAGGTAACTGGCTTCAGCAGAGCGC
AGATACCAAATACTGTTCTTCTAGTGTAGCCGTAGTTAGGCCACCACTTCAAGAACTCTGTAGCACCGCC
TACATACCTCGCTCTGCTAATCCTGTTACCAGTGGCTGCTGCCAGTGGCGATAAGTCGTGTCTTACCGGG
TTGGACTCAAGACGATAGTTACCGGATAAGGCGCAGCGGTCGGGCTGAACGGGGGGTTCGTGCACACAGC
CCAGCTTGGAGCGAACGACCTACACCGAACTGAGATACCTACAGCGTGAGCTATGAGAAAGCGCCACGCT
TCCCGAAGGGAGAAAGGCGGACAGGTATCCGGTAAGCGGCAGGGTCGGAACAGGAGAGCGCACGAGGGAG
CTTCCAGGGGGAAACGCCTGGTATCTTTATAGTCCTGTCGGGTTTCGCCACCTCTGACTTGAGCGTCGAT
TTTTGTGATGCTCGTCAGGGGGGCGGAGCCTATGGAAAAACGCCAGCAACGCGGCCTTTTTACGGTTCCT
GGCCTTTTGCTGGCCTTTTGCTCACATGTTCTTTCCTGCGTTATCCCCTGATTCTGTGGATAACCGTATT
ACCGCCTTTGAGTGAGCTGATACCGCTCGCCGCAGCCGAACGACCGAGCGCAGCGAGTCAGTGAGCGAGG
AAGCGGAAGAGCGCCCAATACGCAAACCGCCTCTCCCCGCGCGTTGGCCGATTCATTAATGCAGCAAGCT
CATGGCTGACTAATTTTTTTTATTTATGCAGAGGCCGAGGCCGCCTCGGCCTCTGAGCTATTCCAGAAGT
AGTGAGGAGGCTTTTTTGGAGGCCTAGGCTTTTGCAAAAAGCTCCCCGTGGCACGACAGGTTTCCCGACT
GGAAAGCGGGCAGTGAGCGCAACGCAATTAATGTGAGTTAGCTCACTCATTAGGCACCCCAGGCTTTACA
CTTTATGCTTCCGGCTCGTATGTTGTGTGGAATTGTGAGCGGATAACAATTTCACACAGGAAACAGCTAT
GACATGATTACGAATTTCACAAATAAAGCATTTTTTTCACTGCATTCTAGTTGTGGTTTGTCCAAACTCA
TCAATGTATCTTATCATGTCTGGATCAACTGGATAACTCAAGCTAACCAAAATCATCCCAAACTTCCCAC
CCCATACCCTATTACCACTGCCAATTACCTGTGGTTTCATTTACTCTAAACCTGTGATTCCTCTGAATTA
TTTTCATTTTAAAGAAATTGTATTTGTTAAATATGTACTACAAACTTAGTAGTTGGAAGGGCTAATTCAC
TCCCAAAGAAGACAAGATATCCTTGATCTGTGGATCTACCACACACAAGGCTACTTCCCTGATTAGCAGA
ACTACACACCAGGGCCAGGGGTCAGATATCCACTGACCTTTGGATGGTGCTACAAGCTAGTACCAGTTGA
GCCAGATAAGGTAGAAGAGGCCAATAAAGGAGAGAACACCAGCTTGTTACACCCTGTGAGCCTGCATGGG
ATGGATGACCCGGAGAGAGAAGTGTTAGAGTGGAGGTTTGACAGCCGCCTAGCATTTCATCACGTGGCCC
GAGAGCTGCATCCGGAGTACTTCAAGAACTGCTGATATCGAGCTTGCTACAAGGGACTTTCCGCTGGGGA
CTTTCCAGGGAGGCGTGGCCTGGGCGGGACTGGGGAGTGGCGAGCCCTCAGATCCTGCATATAAGCAGCT
GCTTTTTGCCTGTACTGGGTCTCTCTGGTTAGACCAGATCTGAGCCTGGGAGCTCTCTGGCTAACTAGGG
AACCCACTGCTTAAGCCTCAATAAAGCTTGCCTTGAGTGCTTCAAGTAGTGTGTGCCCGTCTGTTGTGTG
ACTCTGGTAACTAGAGATCCCTCAGACCCTTTTAGTCAGTGTGGAAAATCTCTAGCAGTGGCGCCCGAAC
AGGGACTTGAAAGCGAAAGGGAAACCAGAGGAGCTCTCTCGACGCAGGACTCGGCTTGCTGAAGCGCGCA
CGGCAAGAGGCGAGGGGCGGCGACTGGTGAGTACGCCAAAAATTTTGACTAGCGGAGGCTAGAAGGAGAG
AGATGGGTGCGAGAGCGTCAGTATTAAGCGGGGGAGAATTAGATCGCGATGGGAAAAAATTCGGTTAAGG
CCAGGGGGAAAGAAAAAATATAAATTAAAACATATAGTATGGGCAAGCAGGGAGCTAGAACGATTCGCAG
TTAATCCTGGCCTGTTAGAAACATCAGAAGGCTGTAGACAAATACTGGGACAGCTACAACCATCCCTTCA
GACAGGATCAGAAGAACTTAGATCATTATATAATACAGTAGCAACCCTCTATTGTGTGCATCAAAGGATA
GAGATAAAAGACACCAAGGAAGCTTTAGACAAGATAGAGGAAGAGCAAAACAAAAGTAAGACCACCGCAC
AGCAAGCGGCCGGCCGCTGATCTTCAGACCTGGAGGAGGAGATATGAGGGACAATTGGAGAAGTGAATTA
TATAAATATAAAGTAGTAAAAATTGAACCATTAGGAGTAGCACCCACCAAGGCAAAGAGAAGAGTGGTGC
AGAGAGAAAAAAGAGCAGTGGGAATAGGAGCTTTGTTCCTTGGGTTCTTGGGAGCAGCAGGAAGCACTAT
GGGCGCAGCGTCAATGACGCTGACGGTACAGGCCAGACAATTATTGTCTGGTATAGTGCAGCAGCAGAAC
AATTTGCTGAGGGCTATTGAGGCGCAACAGCATCTGTTGCAACTCACAGTCTGGGGCATCAAGCAGCTCC
AGGCAAGAATCCTGGCTGTGGAAAGATACCTAAAGGATCAACAGCTCCTGGGGATTTGGGGTTGCTCTGG
AAAACTCATTTGCACCACTGCTGTGCCTTGGAATGCTAGTTGGAGTAATAAATCTCTGGAACAGATTTGG
AATCACACGACCTGGATGGAGTGGGACAGAGAAATTAACAATTACACAAGCTTAATACACTCCTTAATTG
AAGAATCGCAAAACCAGCAAGAAAAGAATGAACAAGAATTATTGGAATTAGATAAATGGGCAAGTTTGTG
GAATTGGTTTAACATAACAAATTGGCTGTGGTATATAAAATTATTCATAATGATAGTAGGAGGCTTGGTA
GGTTTAAGAATAGTTTTTGCTGTACTTTCTATAGTGAATAGAGTTAGGCAGGGATATTCACCATTATCGT
TTCAGACCCACCTCCCAACCCCGAGGGGACCCGACAGGCCCGAAGGAATAGAAGAAGAAGGTGGAGAGAG
AGACAGAGACAGATCCATTCGATTAGTGAACGGATCTCGACGGTATCGCCGAATTCACAAATGGCAGTAT
TCATCCACAA
Features (pLannotate 1.2.2; 30 found; start..end, strand, type, name):
      1..118     +  misc_feature   cPPT/CTS: central polypurine tract and central termination sequence of HIV-1
    166..1344    +  promoter       EF-1α promoter: strong constitutive promoter for human elongation factor EF-1α
   1365..1385    +  protein_bind   attB1: mutant version of attB; core recombination site for the Gateway® BP reaction BP Clonase™
   1391..3688    +  CDS            BRAF: BRAF_HUMAN - Also known as BRAF1, RAFB1. Experimental evidence at protein level: Swiss-Prot protein existence level 1. Protein kinase involved in the transduction of mitogenic signals from the cell membrane to the nucleus (Probable). Phosphorylates MAP2K1, and thereby activates the MAP kinase signal transduction pathway (PubMed:21441910, PubMed:29433126). May play a role in the postsynaptic responses of hippocampal neurons (PubMed:1508179). From Homo sapiens (Human).
   3693..3717    -  protein_bind   attB2: mutant version of attB; recombination site for the Gateway® BP reaction BP Clonase™
   3725..3743    +  promoter       T3 promoter: promoter for bacteriophage T3 RNA polymerase
   3769..3787    -  promoter       T7 promoter: promoter for bacteriophage T7 RNA polymerase
   3793..3811    -  protein_bind   attB4 (fragment): mutant version of attB; core recombination site for the Gateway® BP reaction BP Clonase™
   3867..3908    +  CDS            V5 tag: epitope tag from simian virus 5
   4034..4496    +  misc_feature   IRES: internal ribosome entry site (IRES) of the encephalomyocarditis virus (EMCV)
   4510..5107    +  CDS            PuroR (fragment): puromycin N-acetyltransferase; pac from Streptomyces; confers resistance to puromycin
   5123..5711    +  misc_feature   WPRE: woodchuck hepatitis virus posttranscriptional regulatory element
   5719..5784    +  CDS            nef (fragment): NEF_HV1Z2 - Experimental evidence at protein level: Swiss-Prot protein existence level 1. Extracellular Nef protein targets CD4(+) T-lymphocytes for apoptosis by interacting with CXCR4 surface receptors. From Human immunodeficiency virus type 1 group M subtype D (isolate Z2/CDC-Z34) (HIV-1).
   5786..6019    +  LTR            3' LTR (ΔU3): self-inactivating 3' long terminal repeat (LTR) from HIV-1
   6224..6328    +  promoter       AmpR promoter: bla
   6329..7189    +  CDS            AmpR: β-lactamase; bla; confers resistance to ampicillin, carbenicillin, and related antibiotics
   7360..7948    +  rep_origin     ori: high-copy-number ColE1/pMB1/pBR322/pUC origin of replication
   8131..8185    +  CDS            lacI (fragment): lac repressor; lacI; The lac repressor binds to the lac operator to inhibit transcription in E. coli. This inhibition can be relieved by adding lactose or isopropyl-β-D-thiogalactopyranoside (IPTG).
   8191..8284    +  rep_origin     SV40 ori (fragment): SV40 origin of replication
   8309..8346    +  CDS            lacI (fragment): lac repressor; lacI; The lac repressor binds to the lac operator to inhibit transcription in E. coli. This inhibition can be relieved by adding lactose or isopropyl-β-D-thiogalactopyranoside (IPTG).
   8359..8380    +  protein_bind   CAP binding site: CAP binding activates transcription in the presence of cAMP. E. coli catabolite activator protein
   8395..8425    +  promoter       lac promoter: promoter for the E. coli lac operon
   8429..8451    +  protein_bind   lac operator (fragment): The lac repressor binds to the lac operator to inhibit transcription in E. coli. This inhibition can be relieved by adding lactose or isopropyl-β-D-thiogalactopyranoside (IPTG). lac repressor encoded by lacI
   8483..8566    +  polyA_signal   SV40 poly(A) signal (fragment): SV40 polyadenylation signal
   8733..9062    +  CDS            nef (fragment): NEF_HV1BR - Experimental evidence at protein level: Swiss-Prot protein existence level 1. Extracellular Nef protein targets CD4(+) T-lymphocytes for apoptosis by interacting with CXCR4 surface receptors (PubMed:14990729). From Human immunodeficiency virus type 1 group M subtype B (isolate BRU/LAI) (HIV-1).
   9110..9367    +  LTR            5' LTR (truncated): truncated 5' long terminal repeat (LTR) from HIV-1
   9414..9539    +  misc_feature   HIV-1 Ψ: packaging signal of human immunodeficiency virus type 1
   9523..9861    +  CDS            HIV-1 gag (fragment): gag protein from human immunodeficiency virus 1; gag
  10036..10269   +  misc_feature   RRE: The Rev response element (RRE) of HIV-1 allows for Rev-dependent mRNA export from the nucleus to the cytoplasm.
  10646..10746   +  CDS            Rev (fragment): human immunodeficiency virus 1 (HIV-1) Rev protein; rev; enhances nuclear export of unspliced and incompletely spliced viral mRNAs
