[The description below was written by a language model from this plasmid's Addgene catalogue record and pLannotate feature annotations shown in this document.]
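Description:
pHAGE-BRAF-N581K is an HIV-1-derived lentiviral expression plasmid of about 10.8 kb, built on the pHAGE backbone, that carries the human BRAF coding sequence with the N581K substitution. In bacteria it is maintained through a high-copy ColE1/pUC-type origin and selected with ampicillin via the β-lactamase gene. The backbone also contains remnants of lac regulatory elements and SV40 origin and polyadenylation fragments.

The viral portion includes a truncated 5' LTR, the Ψ packaging signal with an adjoining gag fragment, the Rev response element, the cPPT/CTS and a self-inactivating ΔU3 3' LTR. This arrangement lets the transcript be packaged when helper functions are supplied in trans, while the integrated provirus lacks LTR promoter activity. Inside this frame, the constitutive human EF-1α promoter drives the BRAF open reading frame, which is flanked by attB1 and attB2 sites left by Gateway recombination. Downstream lie short T3 and T7 promoter sequences, an attB4 fragment and a V5 epitope tag. The record does not state whether the tag is fused in frame to BRAF, and the small gap between the annotated end of the CDS and attB2 may indicate a stop codon. An EMCV IRES then directs translation of puromycin N-acetyltransferase from the same transcript, so transduced mammalian cells can be selected with puromycin, and a WPRE enhances transcript expression.

BRAF is a kinase that phosphorylates MAP2K1 to activate MAP kinase signalling. The construct is intended for stable lentiviral expression of this mutant and comes from a study on the systematic functional annotation of somatic mutations in cancer.
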