Addgene plasmid #116187: pHAGE-BRAF-N581K
Purpose: Lentiviral expression of BRAF N581K
Depositing lab: Gordon Mills & Kenneth Scott. Depositing organization: Baylor College of Medicine. Publication: Systematic Functional Annotation of Somatic Mutations in Cancer. Ng PK, Li J, Jeong KJ, Shao S, Chen H, Tsang YH, Sengupta S, Wang Z, Bhavana VH, Tran R, Soewito S, Minussi DC, Moreno D, Kong K, Dogruluk T, Lu H, Gao J, Tokheim C, Zhou DC, Johnson AM, Zeng J, Ip CKM, Ju Z, Wester M, Yu S, Li Y, Vellano CP, Schultz N, Karchin R, Ding L, Lu Y, Cheung LWT, Chen K, Shaw KR, Meric-Bernstam F, Scott KL, Yi S, Sahni N, Liang H, Mills GB. Cancer Cell. 2018 Mar 12;33(3):450-462.e10. doi: 10.1016/j.ccell.2018.01.021. PubMed 29533785.
Backbone
  Vector backbone: pHAGE
  Vector type: Lentiviral
Growth in bacteria
  Bacterial resistance: Ampicillin, 100 μg/mL
  Growth temperature: 37°C
  Growth strain: Stbl3
  Copy number: High Copy
Gene/Insert
  Gene/Insert name: BRAF
  Species: H. sapiens (human)
  Mutation: N581K
  Entrez Gene: BRAF (a.k.a. B-RAF1, B-raf, BRAF-1, BRAF1, NS7, RAFB1)
  Cloning method: Gateway Cloning
Terms and licenses: Academic/Nonprofit Terms; Industry Terms: Not Available to Industry
How to cite: pHAGE-BRAF-N581K was a gift from Gordon Mills & Kenneth Scott (Addgene plasmid # 116187 ; http://n2t.net/addgene:116187 ; RRID:Addgene_116187)
