>Addgene plasmid #116187 | pHAGE-BRAF-N581K | depositor partial sequence | sequence record 219060 | insert
ATGGCGGCGCTGAGCGGTGGCGGTGGTGGCGGCGCGGAGCCGGGCCAGGCTCTGTTCAACGGGGACATGG
AGCCCGAGGCCGGCGCCGGCGCCGGCGCCGCGGCCTCTTCGGCTGCGGACCCTGCCATTCCGGAGGAGGT
GTGGAATATCAAACAAATGATTAAGTTGACACAGGAACATATAGAGGCCCTATTGGACAAATTTGGTGGG
GAGCATAATCCACCATCAATATATCTGGAGGCCTATGAAGAATACACCAGCAAGCTAGATGCACTCCAAC
AAAGAGAACAACAGTTATTGGAATCTCTGGGGAACGGAACTGATTTTTCTGTTTCTAGCTCTGCATCAAT
GGATACCGTTACATCTTCTTCCTCTTCTAGCCTTTCAGTGCTACCTTCATCTCTTTCAGTTTTTCAAAAT
CCCACAGATGTGGCACGGAGCAACCCCAAGTCACCACAAAAACCTATCGTTAGAGTCTTCCTGCCCAACA
AACAGAGGACAGTGGTACCTGCAAGGTGTGGAGTTACAGTCCGAGACAGTCTAAAGAAAGCACTGATGAT
GAGAGGTCTAATCCCAGAGTGCTGTGCTGTTTACAGAATTCAGGATGGAGAGAAGAAACCAATTGGTTGG
GACACTGATATTTCCTGGCTTACTGGAGAAGAATTGCATGTGGAAGTGTTGGAGAATGTTCCACTTACAA
CACACAACTTTGTACGAAAAACGTTTTTCACCTTAGCATTTTGTGACTTTTGTCGAAAGCTGCTTTTCCA
GGGTTTCCGCTGTCAAACATGTGGTTATAAATTTCACCAGCGTTGTAGTACAGAAGTTCCACTGATGTGT
GTTAATTATGACCAACTTGATTTGCTGTTTGTCTCCAAGTTCTTTGAACACCACCCAATACCACAGGAAG
AGGCGTCCTTAGCAGAGACTGCCCTAACATCTGGATCATCCCCTTCCGCACCCGCCTCGGACTCTATTGG
GCCCCAAATTCTCACCAGTCCGTCTCCTTCAAAATCCATTCCAATTCCACAGCCCTTCCGACCAGCAGAT
GAAGATCATCGAAATCAATTTGGGCAACGAGACCGATCCTCATCAGCTCCCAATGTGCATATAAACACAA
TAGAACCTGTCAATATTGATGACTTGATTAGAGACCAAGGATTTCGTGGTGATGGAGGATCAACCACAGG
TTTGTCTGCTACCCCCCCTGCCTCATTACCTGGCTCACTAACTAACGTGAAAGCCTTACAGAAATCTCCA
GGACCTCAGCGAGAAAGGAAGTCATCTTCATCCTCAGAAGACAGGAATCGAATGAAAACACTTGGTAGAC
GGGACTCGAGTGATGATTGGGAGATTCCTGATGGGCAGATTACAGTGGGACAAAGAATTGGATCTGGATC
ATTTGGAACAGTCTACAAGGGAAAGTGGCATGGTGATGTGGCAGTGAAAATGTTGAATGTGACAGCACCT
ACACCTCAGCAGTTACAAGCCTTCAAAAATGAAGTAGGAGTACTCAGGAAAACACGACATGTGAATATCC
TACTCTTCATGGGCTATTCCACAAAGCCACAACTGGCTATTGTTACCCAGTGGTGTGAGGGCTCCAGCTT
GTATCACCATCTCCATATCATTGAGACCAAATTTGAGATGATCAAACTTATAGATATTGCACGACAGACT
GCACAGGGCATGGATTACTTACACGCCAAGTCAATCATCCACAGAGACCTCAAGAGTAATAAAATATTTC
TTCATGAAGACCTCACAGTAAAAATAGGTGATTTTGGTCTAGCTACAGTGAAATCTCGATGGAGTGGGTC
CCATCAGTTTGAACAGTTGTCTGGATCCATTTTGTGGATGGCACCAGAAGTCATCAGAATGCAAGATAAA
AATCCATACAGCTTTCAGTCAGATGTATATGCATTTGGAATTGTTCTGTATGAATTGATGACTGGACAGT
TACCTTATTCAAACATCAACAACAGGGACCAGATAATTTTTATGGTGGGACGAGGATACCTGTCTCCAGA
TCTCAGTAAGGTACGGAGTAACTGTCCAAAAGCCATGAAGAGATTAATGGCAGAGTGCCTCAAAAAGAAA
AGAGATGAGAGACCACTCTTTCCCCAAATTCTCGCCTCTATTGAGCTGCTGGCCCGCTCATTGCCAAAAA
TTCACCGCAGTGCATCAGAACCCTCCTTGAATCGGGCTGGTTTCCAAACAGAGGATTTTAGTCTATATGC
TTGTGCTTCTCCAAAAACACCCATCCAGGCAGGGGGATATGGTGCGTTTCCTGTCCACTAG
